>Addgene plasmid #132334 | PV225 | depositor full sequence | sequence record 254111 | PV225 sequence 10333 bps
AGGCTGCGCAACTGTTGGGAAGGGCGATCGGTGCGGGCCTCTTCGCTATTACGCCAGCTGGCGAAAGGGG
GATGTGCTGCAAGGCGATTAAGTTGGGTAACGCCAGGGTTTTCCCAGTCACGACGTTGTAAAACGACGGC
CAGTGAATTGTAATACGACTCACTATAGGGCGAATTGGGTTACCCGGACCGAAGCTTGCATGCCTGCAGT
GCAGCGTGACCCGGTCGTGCCCCTCTCTAGAGATAATGAGCATTGCATGTCTAAGTTATAAAAAATTACC
ACATATTTTTTTTGTCACACTTGTTTGAAGTGCAGTTTATCTATCTTTATACATATATTTAAACTTTACT
CTACGAATAATATAATCTATAGTACTACAATAATATCAGTGTTTTAGAGAATCATATAAATGAACAGTTA
GACATGGTCTAAAGGACAATTGAGTATTTTGACAACAGGACTCTACAGTTTTATCTTTTTAGTGTGCATG
TGTTCTCCTTTTTTTTTGCAAATAGCTTCACCTATATAATACTTCATCCATTTTATTAGTACATCCATTT
AGGGTTTAGGGTTAATGGTTTTTATAGACTAATTTTTTTAGTACATCTATTTTATTCTATTTTAGCCTCT
AAATTAAGAAAACTAAAACTCTATTTTAGTTTTTTTATTTAATAATTTAGATATAAAATAGAATAAAATA
AAGTGACTAAAAATTAAACAAATACCCTTTAAGAAATTAAAAAAACTAAGGAAACATTTTTCTTGTTTCG
AGTAGATAATGCCAGCCTGTTAAACGCCGTCGACGAGTCTAACGGACACCAACCAGCGAACCAGCAGCGT
CGCGTCGGGCCAAGCGAAGCAGACGGCACGGCATCTCTGTCGCTGCCTCTGGACCCCTCTCGAGAGTTCC
GCTCCACCGTTGGACTTGCTCCGCTGTCGGCATCCAGAAATTGCGTGGCGGAGCGGCAGACGTGAGCCGG
CACGGCAGGCGGCCTCCTCCTCCTCTCACGGCACCGGCAGCTACGGGGGATTCCTTTCCCACCGCTCCTT
CGCTTTCCCTTCCTCGCCCGCCGTAATAAATAGACACCCCCTCCACACCCTCTTTCCCCAACCTCGTGTT
GTTCGGAGCGCACACACACACAACCAGATCTCCCCCAAATCCACCCGTCGGCACCTCCGCTTCAAGGTAC
GCCGCTCGTCCTCCCCCCCCCCCCTCTCTACCTTCTCTAGATCGGCGTTCCGGTCCATGCATGGTTAGGG
CCCGGTAGTTCTACTTCTGTTCATGTTTGTGTTAGATCCGTGTTTGTGTTAGATCCGTGCTGCTAGCGTT
CGTACACGGATGCGACCTGTACGTCAGACACGTTCTGATTGCTAACTTGCCAGTGTTTCTCTTTGGGGAA
TCCTGGGATGGCTCTAGCCGTTCCGCAGACGGGATCGATTTCATGATTTTTTTTGTTTCGTTGCATAGGG
TTTGGTTTGCCCTTTTCCTTTATTTCAATATATGCCGTGCACTTGTTTGTCGGGTCATCTTTTCATGCTT
TTTTTTGTCTTGGTTGTGATGATGTGGTCTGGTTGGGCGGTCGTTCTAGATCGGAGTAGAATTCTGTTTC
AAACTACCTGGTGGATTTATTAATTTTGGATCTGTATGTGTGTGCCATACATATTCATAGTTACGAATTG
AAGATGATGGATGGAAATATCGATCTAGGATAGGTATACATGTTGATGCGGGTTTTACTGATGCATATAC
AGAGATGCTTTTTGTTCGCTTGGTTGTGATGATGTGGTGTGGTTGGGCGGTCGTTCATTCGTTCTAGATC
GGAGTAGAATACTGTTTCAAACTACCTGGTGTATTTATTAATTTTGGAACTGTATGTGTGTGTCATACAT
CTTCATAGTTACGAGTTTAAGATGGATGGAAATATCGATCTAGGATAGGTATACATGTTGATGTGGGTTT
TACTGATGCATATACATGATGGCATATGCAGCATCTATTCATATGCTCTAACCTTGAGTACCTATCTATT
ATAATAAACAAGTATGTTTTATAATTATTTTGATCTTGATATACTTGGATGATGGCATATGCAGCAGCTA
TATGTGGATTTTTTTAGCCCTGCCTTCATACGCTATTTATTTGCTTGGTACTGTTTCTTTTGTCGATGCT
CACCCTGTTGTTTGGTGTTACTTCTGCAGGTCGACTCTAGAGGATCCATGGCACCGAAGAAGAAGCGCAA
GGTGATGGACAAGAAGTACAGCATCGGCCTCGCCATCGGCACCAACTCGGTGGGCTGGGCCGTCATCACG
GACGAATATAAGGTCCCGTCGAAGAAGTTCAAGGTCCTCGGCAATACAGACCGCCACAGCATCAAGAAAA
ACTTGATCGGCGCCCTCCTGTTCGATAGCGGCGAGACCGCGGAGGCGACCAGGCTCAAGAGGACCGCCAG
GAGACGGTACACTAGGCGCAAGAACAGGATCTGCTACCTGCAGGAGATCTTCAGCAACGAGATGGCGAAG
GTGGACGACTCCTTCTTCCACCGCCTGGAGGAATCATTCCTGGTGGAGGAGGACAAGAAGCATGAGCGGC
ACCCAATCTTCGGCAACATCGTCGACGAGGTAAGTTTCTGCTTCTACCTTTGATATATATATAATAATTA
TCATTAATTAGTAGTAATATAATATTTCAAATATTTTTTTCAAAATAAAAGAATGTAGTATATAGCAATT
GCTTTTCTGTAGTTTATAAGTGTGTATATTTTAATTTATAACTTTTCTAATATATGACCAAAACATGGTG
ATGTGCAGGTGGCCTACCACGAGAAGTACCCGACAATCTACCACCTCCGGAAGAAACTGGTGGACAGCAC
AGACAAGGCGGACCTCCGGCTCATCTACCTTGCCCTCGCGCATATGATCAAGTTCCGCGGCCACTTCCTC
ATCGAGGGCGACCTGAACCCGGACAACTCCGACGTGGACAAGCTGTTCATCCAGCTCGTGCAGACGTACA
ATCAACTGTTCGAGGAGAACCCCATAAACGCTAGCGGCGTGGACGCCAAGGCCATCCTCTCGGCCAGGCT
CTCGAAATCAAGAAGGCTGGAGAACCTTATCGCGCAGTTGCCAGGCGAAAAGAAGAACGGCCTCTTCGGC
AACCTTATTGCGCTCAGCCTCGGCCTGACGCCGAACTTCAAATCAAACTTCGACCTCGCGGAGGACGCCA
AGCTCCAGCTCTCAAAGGACACCTACGACGACGACCTCGACAACCTCCTGGCCCAGATAGGAGACCAGTA
CGCGGACCTCTTCCTCGCCGCCAAGAACCTCTCCGACGCTATCCTGCTCAGCGACATCCTTCGGGTCAAC
ACCGAAATTACCAAGGCACCGCTGTCCGCCAGCATGATTAAACGCTACGACGAGCACCATCAGGACCTCA
CGCTGCTCAAGGCACTCGTCCGCCAGCAGCTCCCCGAGAAGTACAAGGAGATCTTCTTCGACCAATCAAA
AAACGGCTACGCGGGATATATCGACGGCGGTGCCAGCCAGGAAGAGTTCTACAAGTTCATCAAACCAATC
CTGGAGAAGATGGACGGCACCGAGGAGTTGCTGGTCAAGCTCAACAGGGAGGACCTCCTCAGGAAGCAGA
GGACCTTCGACAACGGCTCCATCCCGCATCAGATCCACCTGGGCGAACTGCATGCCATCCTGCGGCGCCA
GGAGGACTTCTACCCGTTCCTGAAGGATAACCGGGAGAAGATCGAGAAGATCTTGACGTTCCGCATCCCA
TACTACGTGGGCCCGCTGGCTCGCGGCAACTCCCGGTTCGCCTGGATGACCCGGAAGTCGGAGGAGACCA
TCACACCCTGGAACTTTGAGGAGGTGGTCGATAAGGGCGCTAGCGCTCAGAGCTTCATCGAGCGCATGAC
CAACTTCGATAAAAACCTGCCCAATGAAAAAGTCCTCCCCAAGCACTCGCTGCTCTACGAGTACTTCACC
GTGTACAACGAGCTCACCAAGGTCAAATACGTCACCGAGGGCATGCGGAAGCCGGCGTTCCTGAGCGGCG
AGCAGAAGAAGGCGATAGTGGACCTCCTCTTCAAGACCAACAGGAAGGTGACCGTGAAGCAATTAAAAGA
GGACTACTTCAAGAAAATAGAGTGCTTCGACTCCGTGGAGATCTCGGGCGTGGAGGATCGGTTCAACGCC
TCACTCGGCACGTATCACGACCTCCTCAAGATCATTAAAGACAAGGACTTCCTCGACAACGAGGAGAACG
AGGACATCCTCGAGGACATCGTCCTCACCCTGACCCTGTTCGAGGACCGCGAAATGATCGAGGAGAGGCT
GAAGACCTACGCGCACCTGTTCGACGACAAGGTCATGAAACAGCTCAAGAGGCGCCGCTACACTGGTTGG
GGAAGGCTGTCCCGCAAGCTCATTAATGGCATCAGGGACAAGCAGAGCGGCAAGACCATCCTGGACTTCC
TCAAGTCCGACGGGTTCGCCAACCGCAACTTCATGCAGCTCATTCACGACGACTCGCTCACGTTCAAGGA
AGACATCCAGAAGGCACAGGTGAGCGGGCAGGGTGACTCCCTCCACGAACACATCGCCAACCTGGCCGGC
TCGCCGGCCATTAAAAAGGGCATCCTGCAGACGGTCAAGGTCGTCGACGAGCTCGTGAAGGTGATGGGCC
GGCACAAGCCCGAAAATATCGTCATAGAGATGGCCAGGGAGAACCAGACCACCCAAAAAGGGCAGAAGAA
CTCGCGCGAGCGGATGAAACGGATCGAGGAGGGCATTAAAGAGCTCGGGTCCCAGATCCTGAAGGAGCAC
CCCGTGGAAAATACCCAGCTCCAGAATGAAAAGCTCTACCTCTACTACCTGCAGAACGGCCGCGACATGT
ACGTGGACCAGGAGCTGGACATTAATCGGCTATCGGACTACGACGTCGACGCCATCGTGCCGCAGTCGTT
CCTCAAGGACGATAGCATCGACAACAAGGTGCTCACCCGGTCGGATAAAAATCGGGGCAAGAGCGACAAC
GTGCCCAGCGAGGAGGTCGTGAAGAAGATGAAAAACTACTGGCGCCAGCTCCTCAACGCGAAACTGATCA
CCCAGCGCAAGTTCGACAACCTGACGAAGGCGGAACGCGGTGGCTTGAGCGAACTCGATAAGGCGGGCTT
CATAAAAAGGCAGCTGGTCGAGACGCGCCAGATCACGAAGCATGTCGCCCAGATCCTGGACAGCCGCATG
AATACTAAGTACGATGAAAACGACAAGCTGATCCGGGAGGTGAAGGTGATCACGCTGAAGTCCAAGCTCG
TGTCGGACTTCCGCAAGGACTTCCAGTTCTACAAGGTCCGCGAGATCAACAACTACCACCACGCCCACGA
CGCCTACCTGAATGCGGTGGTCGGGACCGCCCTGATCAAGAAGTACCCGAAGCTGGAGTCGGAGTTCGTG
TACGGCGACTACAAGGTCTACGACGTGCGCAAAATGATCGCCAAGTCCGAGCAGGAGATCGGCAAGGCCA
CGGCAAAATACTTCTTCTACTCGAACATCATGAACTTCTTCAAGACCGAGATCACCCTCGCGAACGGCGA
GATCCGCAAGCGCCCGCTCATCGAAACCAACGGCGAGACGGGCGAGATCGTCTGGGATAAGGGCCGGGAT
TTCGCGACGGTCCGCAAGGTGCTCTCCATGCCGCAAGTCAATATCGTGAAAAAGACGGAGGTCCAGACGG
GCGGGTTCAGCAAGGAGTCCATCCTCCCGAAGCGCAACTCCGACAAGCTCATCGCGAGGAAGAAGGATTG
GGACCCGAAAAAATATGGCGGCTTCGACAGCCCGACCGTCGCATACAGCGTCCTCGTCGTGGCGAAGGTG
GAGAAGGGCAAGTCAAAGAAGCTCAAGTCCGTGAAGGAGCTGCTCGGGATCACGATTATGGAGCGGTCCT
CCTTCGAGAAGAACCCGATCGACTTCCTAGAGGCCAAGGGATATAAGGAGGTCAAGAAGGACCTGATTAT
TAAACTGCCGAAGTACTCGCTCTTCGAGCTGGAAAACGGCCGCAAGAGGATGCTCGCCTCCGCAGGCGAG
TTGCAGAAGGGCAACGAGCTCGCCCTCCCGAGCAAATACGTCAATTTCCTGTACCTCGCTAGCCACTATG
AAAAGCTCAAGGGCAGCCCGGAGGACAACGAGCAGAAGCAGCTCTTCGTGGAGCAGCACAAGCATTACCT
GGACGAGATCATCGAGCAGATCAGCGAGTTCTCGAAGCGGGTGATCCTCGCCGACGCGAACCTGGACAAG
GTGCTGTCGGCATATAACAAGCACCGCGACAAACCAATACGCGAGCAGGCCGAAAATATCATCCACCTCT
TCACCCTCACCAACCTCGGCGCTCCGGCAGCCTTCAAGTACTTCGACACCACGATTGACCGGAAGCGGTA
CACGAGCACGAAGGAGGTGCTCGATGCGACGCTGATCCACCAGAGCATCACAGGGCTCTATGAAACACGC
ATCGACCTGAGCCAGCTGGGCGGAGACAAGAGACCACGGGACCGCCACGATGGCGAGCTGGGAGGCCGCA
AGCGGGCAAGGGGCAGGGCTACGTGCGCCAAGGACATCCAAAAAGCAGCCGCGGAGGCGGCACTCGCCTT
TCAGGACGAGACCTGCGACACCACCACCACCAACCACGGCCTCGACATGGAGGAGACCATGGTCGAAGCC
ATCTACACCCCCGAGCAGAGCGAGGGCGCCTTCTACATGGACGAAGAGACAATGTTCGGCATGCCAACCC
TCCTCGACAACATGGCCGAAGGCATGCTGCTGCCGCCCCCGAGCGTCCAGTGGAACCACAACTACGACGG
CGAAGGCGACGGGGATGTGTCCCTGTGGAGCTACTAGGTACCGTTAACCTAGACTTGTCCATCTTCTGGA
TTGGCCAACTTAATTAATGTATGAAATAAAAGGATGCACACATAGTGACATGCTAATCACTATAATGTGG
GCATCAAAGTTGTGTGTTATGTGTAATTACTAGTTATCTGAATAAAAGAGAAAGAGATCATCCATATTTC
TTATCCTAAATGAATGTCACGTGTCTTTATAATTCTTTGATGAACCAGATGCATTTCATTAACCAAATCC
ATATACATATAAATATTAATCATATATAATTAATATCAATTGGGTTAGCAAAACAAATCTAGTCTAGGTG
TGTTTTGCGAATGCGGCCGCCACCGCGGTGGAGCTCGAATTCCGGTCCGGGTCACCCAGCTTGAGTATTC
TATAGTGTCACCTAAATAGCTTGGCGTAATCATGGTCATAGCTGTTTCCTGTGTGAAATTGTTATCCGCT
CACAATTCCACACAACATACGAGCCGGAAGCATAAAGTGTAAAGCCTGGGGTGCCTAATGAGTGAGCTAA
CTCACATTAATTGCGTTGCGCTCACTGCCCGCTTTCCAGTCGGGAAACCTGTCGTGCCAGCTGCATTAAT
GAATCGGCCAACGCGCGGGGAGAGGCGGTTTGCGTATTGGGCGCTCTTCCGCTTCCTCGCTCACTGACTC
GCTGCGCTCGGTCGTTCGGCTGCGGCGAGCGGTATCAGCTCACTCAAAGGCGGTAATACGGTTATCCACA
GAATCAGGGGATAACGCAGGAAAGAACATGTGAGCAAAAGGCCAGCAAAAGGCCAGGAACCGTAAAAAGG
CCGCGTTGCTGGCGTTTTTCGATAGGCTCCGCCCCCCTGACGAGCATCACAAAAATCGACGCTCAAGTCA
GAGGTGGCGAAACCCGACAGGACTATAAAGATACCAGGCGTTTCCCCCTGGAAGCTCCCTCGTGCGCTCT
CCTGTTCCGACCCTGCCGCTTACCGGATACCTGTCCGCCTTTCTCCCTTCGGGAAGCGTGGCGCTTTCTC
ATAGCTCACGCTGTAGGTATCTCAGTTCGGTGTAGGTCGTTCGCTCCAAGCTGGGCTGTGTGCACGAACC
CCCCGTTCAGCCCGACCGCTGCGCCTTATCCGGTAACTATCGTCTTGAGTCCAACCCGGTAAGACACGAC
TTATCGCCACTGGCAGCAGCCACTGGTAACAGGATTAGCAGAGCGAGGTATGTAGGCGGTGCTACAGAGT
TCTTGAAGTGGTGGCCTAACTACGGCTACACTAGAAGGACAGTATTTGGTATCTGCGCTCTGCTGAAGCC
AGTTACCTTCGGAAAAAGAGTTGGTAGCTCTTGATCCGGCAAACAAACCACCGCTGGTAGCGGTGGTTTT
TTTGTTTGCAAGCAGCAGATTACGCGCAGAAAAAAAGGATCTCAAGAAGATCCTTTGATCTTTTCTACGG
GGTCTGACGCTCAGTGGAACGAAAACTCACGTTAAGGGATTTTGGTCATGGAGCCACGTTGTGTCTCAAA
ATCTCTGATGTTACATTGCACAAGATAAAAATATATCATCATGAACAATAAAACTGTCTGCTTACATAAA
CAGTAATACAAGGGGTGTTATGAGCCATATTCAACGGGAAACGTCTTGCTCGAGGCCGCGATTAAATTCC
AACATGGATGCTGATTTATATGGGTATAAATGGGCTCGCGATAATGTCGGGCAATCAGGTGCGACAATCT
ATCGATTGTATGGGAAGCCCGATGCGCCAGAGTTGTTTCTGAAACATGGCAAAGGTAGCGTTGCCAATGA
TGTTACAGATGAGATGGTCAGACTAAACTGGCTGACGGAATTTATGCCTCTTCCGACCATCAAGCATTTT
ATCCGTACTCCTGATGATGCATGGTTACTCACCACTGCGATCCCCGGAAAAACAGCATTCCAGGTATTAG
AAGAATATCCTGATTCAGGTGAAAATATTGTTGATGCGCTGGCAGTGTTCCTGCGCCGGTTGCATTCGAT
TCCTGTTTGTAATTGTCCTTTTAACAGCGATCGCGTATTTCGTCTCGCTCAGGCGCAATCACGAATGAAT
AACGGTTTGGTTGATGCGAGTGATTTTGATGACGAGCGTAATGGCTGGCCTGTTGAACAAGTCTGGAAAG
AAATGCATAAACTTTTGCCATTCTCACCGGATTCAGTCGTCACTCATGGTGATTTCTCACTTGATAACCT
TATTTTTGACGAGGGGAAATTAATAGGTTGTATTGATGTTGGACGAGTCGGAATCGCAGACCGATACCAG
GATCTTGCCATCCTATGGAACTGCCTCGGTGAGTTTTCTCCTTCATTACAGAAACGGCTTTTTCAGAAAT
ATGGTATTGATAATCCTGATATGAATAAATTGCAGTTTCATTTGATGCTCGATGAGTTTTTCTAATCAGA
ATTGGTTAATTGGTTGTAACACTGGCAGAGCATTACGCTGACTTGACGGGACGGCGGCTTTGTTGAATAA
ATCGAACTTTTGCTGACTTGAAGGATCAGATCACGCATCTTCCCGACAACGCAGACCGTTCCGTGGCAAA
GCAAAAGTTCAAAATCACCAACTGGTCCACCTACAACAAAGCTCTCATCAACCGTGGCTCCCTCACTTTC
TGGCTGGATGATGGGGCGATTCAGGCCTGGTATGAGTCAGCAACACCTTCTTCACGAGCCATGACATTAA
CCTATAAAAATAGGCGTATCACGAGGCCCTTTCGTCTCGCGCGTTTCGGTGATGACGGTGAAAACCTCTG
ACACATGCAGCTCCCGGAGACGGTCACAGCTTGTCTGTAAGCGGATGCCGGGAGCAGACAAGCCCGTCAG
GGCGCGTCAGCGGGTGTTGGCGGGTGTCGGGGCTGGCTTAACTATGCGGCATCAGAGCAGATTGTACTGA
GAGTGCACCATATGCGGTGTGAAATACCGCACAGATGCGTAAGGAGAAAATACCGCATCAGGCGAAATTG
TAAACGTTAATATTTTGTTAAAATTCGCGTTAAATATTTGTTAAATCAGCTCATTTTTTAACCAATAGGC
CGAAATCGGCAAAATCCCTTATAAATCAAAAGAATAGACCGAGATAGGGT
[37 nt withheld, positions 9991-10027]
AAAGAACGTGGACTCCAACGTCAAAGG
[64 nt withheld, positions 10055-10118]
CGGTCGAGGTGCCGTAAAGCT
[56 nt withheld, positions 10140-10195]
G
[124 nt withheld, positions 10197-10320]
CCATTCGCCATTC
Features (pLannotate 1.2.2; 18 found; start..end, strand, type, name):
    151..169     +  promoter       T7 promoter: promoter for bacteriophage T7 RNA polymerase
    204..2199    +  promoter       Ubi promoter: maize polyubiquitin gene promoter
   2245..6537    +  CDS            cas9: CAS9_STRP1 - Also known as csn1 From Streptococcus pyogenes serotype M1.
   6538..6594    +  CDS            virD2 (fragment): VIRD2_RHIRD - Experimental evidence at protein level: Swiss-Prot protein existence level 1. Tumor formation by A.tumefaciens involves the transfer and integration of a defined segment (T-DNA) of Ti plasmid DNA into the plant nuclear genome. The virD operon encodes a site-specific endonuclease that cleaves at a unique site within both 24 bp direct repeats flanking the T-DNA. From Rhizobium radiobacter (Agrobacterium tumefaciens) (Agrobacterium radiobacter).
   6598..6894    +  CDS            DREB1B (fragment): DRE1B_ARATH - Also known as CBF1 From Arabidopsis thaliana (Mouse-ear cress).
   7223..7246    -  misc_feature   MCS (fragment): pBluescript multiple cloning site
   7279..7297    -  promoter       SP6 promoter: promoter for bacteriophage SP6 RNA polymerase
   7339..7355    -  protein_bind   lac operator: The lac repressor binds to the lac operator to inhibit transcription in E. coli. This inhibition can be relieved by adding lactose or isopropyl-β-D-thiogalactopyranoside (IPTG). lac repressor encoded by lacI
   7363..7393    -  promoter       lac promoter: promoter for the E. coli lac operon
   7408..7429    -  protein_bind   CAP binding site: CAP binding activates transcription in the presence of cAMP. E. coli catabolite activator protein
   7442..7534    -  CDS            lacI (fragment): lac repressor; lacI; The lac repressor binds to the lac operator to inhibit transcription in E. coli. This inhibition can be relieved by adding lactose or isopropyl-β-D-thiogalactopyranoside (IPTG).
   7717..8305    -  rep_origin     ori: high-copy-number ColE1/pMB1/pBR322/pUC origin of replication
   8490..9305    +  CDS            KanR: aminoglycoside phosphotransferase; aph(3')-Ia; confers resistance to kanamycin in bacteria or G418 (Geneticin®) in eukaryotes
   9446..9628    +  CDS            TRA2_ECOLX (fragment): Protein predicted: Swiss-Prot protein existence level 4. Required for transposition of transposon Tn903. From Escherichia coli.
   9626..9661    +  CDS            rop (fragment): Rop protein, which maintains plasmids at low copy number; rop
   9763..9862    +  misc_feature   bom (fragment): basis of mobility region from pBR322
   9865..10320   -  rep_origin     f1 ori (sequence partly withheld): f1 bacteriophage origin of replication; arrow indicates direction of (+) strand synthesis
  10324..148     -  CDS            lacZα (fragment) (across the origin): LacZα fragment of β-galactosidase; lacZ fragment
