>Addgene plasmid #132334 | PV225 | addgene full sequence | sequence record 258129 | Addgene NGS Result
CGCAGACGGGATCGATTTCATGATTTTTTTTGTTTCGTTGCATAGGGTTTGGTTTGCCCTTTTCCTTTAT
TTCAATATATGCCGTGCACTTGTTTGTCGGGTCATCTTTTCATGCTTTTTTTTGTCTTGGTTGTGATGAT
GTGGTCTGGTTGGGCGGTCGTTCTAGATCGGAGTAGAATTCTGTTTCAAACTACCTGGTGGATTTATTAA
TTTTGGATCTGTATGTGTGTGCCATACATATTCATAGTTACGAATTGAAGATGATGGATGGAAATATCGA
TCTAGGATAGGTATACATGTTGATGCGGGTTTTACTGATGCATATACAGAGATGCTTTTTGTTCGCTTGG
TTGTGATGATGTGGTGTGGTTGGGCGGTCGTTCATTCGTTCTAGATCGGAGTAGAATACTGTTTCAAACT
ACCTGGTGTATTTATTAATTTTGGAACTGTATGTGTGTGTCATACATCTTCATAGTTACGAGTTTAAGAT
GGATGGAAATATCGATCTAGGATAGGTATACATGTTGATGTGGGTTTTACTGATGCATATACATGATGGC
ATATGCAGCATCTATTCATATGCTCTAACCTTGAGTACCTATCTATTATAATAAACAAGTATGTTTTATA
ATTATTTTGATCTTGATATACTTGGATGATGGCATATGCAGCAGCTATATGTGGATTTTTTTAGCCCTGC
CTTCATACGCTATTTATTTGCTTGGTACTGTTTCTTTTGTCGATGCTCACCCTGTTGTTTGGTGTTACTT
CTGCAGGTCGACTCTAGAGGATCCATGGCACCGAAGAAGAAGCGCAAGGTGATGGACAAGAAGTACAGCA
TCGGCCTCGCCATCGGCACCAACTCGGTGGGCTGGGCCGTCATCACGGACGAATATAAGGTCCCGTCGAA
GAAGTTCAAGGTCCTCGGCAATACAGACCGCCACAGCATCAAGAAAAACTTGATCGGCGCCCTCCTGTTC
GATAGCGGCGAGACCGCGGAGGCGACCAGGCTCAAGAGGACCGCCAGGAGACGGTACACTAGGCGCAAGA
ACAGGATCTGCTACCTGCAGGAGATCTTCAGCAACGAGATGGCGAAGGTGGACGACTCCTTCTTCCACCG
CCTGGAGGAATCATTCCTGGTGGAGGAGGACAAGAAGCATGAGCGGCACCCAATCTTCGGCAACATCGTC
GACGAGGTAAGTTTCTGCTTCTACCTTTGATATATATATAATAATTATCATTAATTAGTAGTAATATAAT
ATTTCAAATATTTTTTTCAAAATAAAAGAATGTAGTATATAGCAATTGCTTTTCTGTAGTTTATAAGTGT
GTATATTTTAATTTATAACTTTTCTAATATATGACCAAAACATGGTGATGTGCAGGTGGCCTACCACGAG
AAGTACCCGACAATCTACCACCTCCGGAAGAAACTGGTGGACAGCACAGACAAGGCGGACCTCCGGCTCA
TCTACCTTGCCCTCGCGCATATGATCAAGTTCCGCGGCCACTTCCTCATCGAGGGCGACCTGAACCCGGA
CAACTCCGACGTGGACAAGCTGTTCATCCAGCTCGTGCAGACGTACAATCAACTGTTCGAGGAGAACCCC
ATAAACGCTAGCGGCGTGGACGCCAAGGCCATCCTCTCGGCCAGGCTCTCGAAATCAAGAAGGCTGGAGA
ACCTTATCGCGCAGTTGCCAGGCGAAAAGAAGAACGGCCTCTTCGGCAACCTTATTGCGCTCAGCCTCGG
CCTGACGCCGAACTTCAAATCAAACTTCGACCTCGCGGAGGACGCCAAGCTCCAGCTCTCAAAGGACACC
TACGACGACGACCTCGACAACCTCCTGGCCCAGATAGGAGACCAGTACGCGGACCTCTTCCTCGCCGCCA
AGAACCTCTCCGACGCTATCCTGCTCAGCGACATCCTTCGGGTCAACACCGAAATTACCAAGGCACCGCT
GTCCGCCAGCATGATTAAACGCTACGACGAGCACCATCAGGACCTCACGCTGCTCAAGGCACTCGTCCGC
CAGCAGCTCCCCGAGAAGTACAAGGAGATCTTCTTCGACCAATCAAAAAACGGCTACGCGGGATATATCG
ACGGCGGTGCCAGCCAGGAAGAGTTCTACAAGTTCATCAAACCAATCCTGGAGAAGATGGACGGCACCGA
GGAGTTGCTGGTCAAGCTCAACAGGGAGGACCTCCTCAGGAAGCAGAGGACCTTCGACAACGGCTCCATC
CCGCATCAGATCCACCTGGGCGAACTGCATGCCATCCTGCGGCGCCAGGAGGACTTCTACCCGTTCCTGA
AGGATAACCGGGAGAAGATCGAGAAGATCTTGACGTTCCGCATCCCATACTACGTGGGCCCGCTGGCTCG
CGGCAACTCCCGGTTCGCCTGGATGACCCGGAAGTCGGAGGAGACCATCACACCCTGGAACTTTGAGGAG
GTGGTCGATAAGGGCGCTAGCGCTCAGAGCTTCATCGAGCGCATGACCAACTTCGATAAAAACCTGCCCA
ATGAAAAAGTCCTCCCCAAGCACTCGCTGCTCTACGAGTACTTCACCGTGTACAACGAGCTCACCAAGGT
CAAATACGTCACCGAGGGCATGCGGAAGCCGGCGTTCCTGAGCGGCGAGCAGAAGAAGGCGATAGTGGAC
CTCCTCTTCAAGACCAACAGGAAGGTGACCGTGAAGCAATTAAAAGAGGACTACTTCAAGAAAATAGAGT
GCTTCGACTCCGTGGAGATCTCGGGCGTGGAGGATCGGTTCAACGCCTCACTCGGCACGTATCACGACCT
CCTCAAGATCATTAAAGACAAGGACTTCCTCGACAACGAGGAGAACGAGGACATCCTCGAGGACATCGTC
CTCACCCTGACCCTGTTCGAGGACCGCGAAATGATCGAGGAGAGGCTGAAGACCTACGCGCACCTGTTCG
ACGACAAGGTCATGAAACAGCTCAAGAGGCGCCGCTACACTGGTTGGGGAAGGCTGTCCCGCAAGCTCAT
TAATGGCATCAGGGACAAGCAGAGCGGCAAGACCATCCTGGACTTCCTCAAGTCCGACGGGTTCGCCAAC
CGCAACTTCATGCAGCTCATTCACGACGACTCGCTCACGTTCAAGGAAGACATCCAGAAGGCACAGGTGA
GCGGGCAGGGTGACTCCCTCCACGAACACATCGCCAACCTGGCCGGCTCGCCGGCCATTAAAAAGGGCAT
CCTGCAGACGGTCAAGGTCGTCGACGAGCTCGTGAAGGTGATGGGCCGGCACAAGCCCGAAAATATCGTC
ATAGAGATGGCCAGGGAGAACCAGACCACCCAAAAAGGGCAGAAGAACTCGCGCGAGCGGATGAAACGGA
TCGAGGAGGGCATTAAAGAGCTCGGGTCCCAGATCCTGAAGGAGCACCCCGTGGAAAATACCCAGCTCCA
GAATGAAAAGCTCTACCTCTACTACCTGCAGAACGGCCGCGACATGTACGTGGACCAGGAGCTGGACATT
AATCGGCTATCGGACTACGACGTCGACGCCATCGTGCCGCAGTCGTTCCTCAAGGACGATAGCATCGACA
ACAAGGTGCTCACCCGGTCGGATAAAAATCGGGGCAAGAGCGACAACGTGCCCAGCGAGGAGGTCGTGAA
GAAGATGAAAAACTACTGGCGCCAGCTCCTCAACGCGAAACTGATCACCCAGCGCAAGTTCGACAACCTG
ACGAAGGCGGAACGCGGTGGCTTGAGCGAACTCGATAAGGCGGGCTTCATAAAAAGGCAGCTGGTCGAGA
CGCGCCAGATCACGAAGCATGTCGCCCAGATCCTGGACAGCCGCATGAATACTAAGTACGATGAAAACGA
CAAGCTGATCCGGGAGGTGAAGGTGATCACGCTGAAGTCCAAGCTCGTGTCGGACTTCCGCAAGGACTTC
CAGTTCTACAAGGTCCGCGAGATCAACAACTACCACCACGCCCACGACGCCTACCTGAATGCGGTGGTCG
GGACCGCCCTGATCAAGAAGTACCCGAAGCTGGAGTCGGAGTTCGTGTACGGCGACTACAAGGTCTACGA
CGTGCGCAAAATGATCGCCAAGTCCGAGCAGGAGATCGGCAAGGCCACGGCAAAATACTTCTTCTACTCG
AACATCATGAACTTCTTCAAGACCGAGATCACCCTCGCGAACGGCGAGATCCGCAAGCGCCCGCTCATCG
AAACCAACGGCGAGACGGGCGAGATCGTCTGGGATAAGGGCCGGGATTTCGCGACGGTCCGCAAGGTGCT
CTCCATGCCGCAAGTCAATATCGTGAAAAAGACGGAGGTCCAGACGGGCGGGTTCAGCAAGGAGTCCATC
CTCCCGAAGCGCAACTCCGACAAGCTCATCGCGAGGAAGAAGGATTGGGACCCGAAAAAATATGGCGGCT
TCGACAGCCCGACCGTCGCATACAGCGTCCTCGTCGTGGCGAAGGTGGAGAAGGGCAAGTCAAAGAAGCT
CAAGTCCGTGAAGGAGCTGCTCGGGATCACGATTATGGAGCGGTCCTCCTTCGAGAAGAACCCGATCGAC
TTCCTAGAGGCCAAGGGATATAAGGAGGTCAAGAAGGACCTGATTATTAAACTGCCGAAGTACTCGCTCT
TCGAGCTGGAAAACGGCCGCAAGAGGATGCTCGCCTCCGCAGGCGAGTTGCAGAAGGGCAACGAGCTCGC
CCTCCCGAGCAAATACGTCAATTTCCTGTACCTCGCTAGCCACTATGAAAAGCTCAAGGGCAGCCCGGAG
GACAACGAGCAGAAGCAGCTCTTCGTGGAGCAGCACAAGCATTACCTGGACGAGATCATCGAGCAGATCA
GCGAGTTCTCGAAGCGGGTGATCCTCGCCGACGCGAACCTGGACAAGGTGCTGTCGGCATATAACAAGCA
CCGCGACAAACCAATACGCGAGCAGGCCGAAAATATCATCCACCTCTTCACCCTCACCAACCTCGGCGCT
CCGGCAGCCTTCAAGTACTTCGACACCACGATTGACCGGAAGCGGTACACGAGCACGAAGGAGGTGCTCG
ATGCGACGCTGATCCACCAGAGCATCACAGGGCTCTATGAAACACGCATCGACCTGAGCCAGCTGGGCGG
AGACAAGAGACCACGGGACCGCCACGATGGCGAGCTGGGAGGCCGCAAGCGGGCAAGGGGCAGGGCTACG
TGCGCCAAGGACATCCAAAAAGCAGCCGCGGAGGCGGCACTCGCCTTTCAGGACGAGACCTGCGACACCA
CCACCACCAACCACGGCCTCGACATGGAGGAGACCATGGTCGAAGCCATCTACACCCCCGAGCAGAGCGA
GGGCGCCTTCTACATGGACGAAGAGACAATGTTCGGCATGCCAACCCTCCTCGACAACATGGCCGAAGGC
ATGCTGCTGCCGCCCCCGAGCGTCCAGTGGAACCACAACTACGACGGCGAAGGCGACGGGGATGTGTCCC
TGTGGAGCTACTAGGTACCGTTAACCTAGACTTGTCCATCTTCTGGATTGGCCAACTTAATTAATGTATG
AAATAAAAGGATGCACACATAGTGACATGCTAATCACTATAATGTGGGCATCAAAGTTGTGTGTTATGTG
TAATTACTAGTTATCTGAATAAAAGAGAAAGAGATCATCCATATTTCTTATCCTAAATGAATGTCACGTG
TCTTTATAATTCTTTGATGAACCAGATGCATTTCATTAACCAAATCCATATACATATAAATATTAATCAT
ATATAATTAATATCAATTGGGTTAGCAAAACAAATCTAGTCTAGGTGTGTTTTGCGAATGCGGCCGCCAC
CGCGGTGGAGCTCGAATTCCGGTCCGGGTCACCCAGCTTGAGTATTCTATAGTGTCACCTAAATAGCTTG
GCGTAATCATGGTCATAGCTGTTTCCTGTGTGAAATTGTTATCCGCTCACAATTCCACACAACATACGAG
CCGGAAGCATAAAGTGTAAAGCCTGGGGTGCCTAATGAGTGAGCTAACTCACATTAATTGCGTTGCGCTC
ACTGCCCGCTTTCCAGTCGGGAAACCTGTCGTGCCAGCTGCATTAATGAATCGGCCAACGCGCGGGGAGA
GGCGGTTTGCGTATTGGGCGCTCTTCCGCTTCCTCGCTCACTGACTCGCTGCGCTCGGTCGTTCGGCTGC
GGCGAGCGGTATCAGCTCACTCAAAGGCGGTAATACGGTTATCCACAGAATCAGGGGATAACGCAGGAAA
GAACATGTGAGCAAAAGGCCAGCAAAAGGCCAGGAACCGTAAAAAGGCCGCGTTGCTGGCGTTTTTCCAT
AGGCTCCGCCCCCCTGACGAGCATCACAAAAATCGACGCTCAAGTCAGAGGTGGCGAAACCCGACAGGAC
TATAAAGATACCAGGCGTTTCCCCCTGGAAGCTCCCTCGTGCGCTCTCCTGTTCCGACCCTGCCGCTTAC
CGGATACCTGTCCGCCTTTCTCCCTTCGGGAAGCGTGGCGCTTTCTCATAGCTCACGCTGTAGGTATCTC
AGTTCGGTGTAGGTCGTTCGCTCCAAGCTGGGCTGTGTGCACGAACCCCCCGTTCAGCCCGACCGCTGCG
CCTTATCCGGTAACTATCGTCTTGAGTCCAACCCGGTAAGACACGACTTATCGCCACTGGCAGCAGCCAC
TGGTAACAGGATTAGCAGAGCGAGGTATGTAGGCGGTGCTACAGAGTTCTTGAAGTGGTGGCCTAACTAC
GGCTACACTAGAAGAACAGTATTTGGTATCTGCGCTCTGCTGAAGCCAGTTACCTTCGGAAAAAGAGTTG
GTAGCTCTTGATCCGGCAAACAAACCACCGCTGGTAGCGGTGGTTTTTTTGTTTGCAAGCAGCAGATTAC
GCGCAGAAAAAAAGGATCTCAAGAAGATCCTTTGATCTTTTCTACGGGGTCTGACGCTCAGTGGAACGAA
AACTCACGTTAAGGGATTTTGGTCATGGAGCCACGTTGTGTCTCAAAATCTCTGATGTTACATTGCACAA
GATAAAAATATATCATCATGAACAATAAAACTGTCTGCTTACATAAACAGTAATACAAGGGGTGTTATGA
GCCATATTCAACGGGAAACGTCTTGCTCGAGGCCGCGATTAAATTCCAACATGGATGCTGATTTATATGG
GTATAAATGGGCTCGCGATAATGTCGGGCAATCAGGTGCGACAATCTATCGATTGTATGGGAAGCCCGAT
GCGCCAGAGTTGTTTCTGAAACATGGCAAAGGTAGCGTTGCCAATGATGTTACAGATGAGATGGTCAGAC
TAAACTGGCTGACGGAATTTATGCCTCTTCCGACCATCAAGCATTTTATCCGTACTCCTGATGATGCATG
GTTACTCACCACTGCGATCCCCGGAAAAACAGCATTCCAGGTATTAGAAGAATATCCTGATTCAGGTGAA
AATATTGTTGATGCGCTGGCAGTGTTCCTGCGCCGGTTGCATTCGATTCCTGTTTGTAATTGTCCTTTTA
ACAGCGATCGCGTATTTCGTCTCGCTCAGGCGCAATCACGAATGAATAACGGTTTGGTTGATGCGAGTGA
TTTTGATGACGAGCGTAATGGCTGGCCTGTTGAACAAGTCTGGAAAGAAATGCATAAACTTTTGCCATTC
TCACCGGATTCAGTCGTCACTCATGGTGATTTCTCACTTGATAACCTTATTTTTGACGAGGGGAAATTAA
TAGGTTGTATTGATGTTGGACGAGTCGGAATCGCAGACCGATACCAGGATCTTGCCATCCTATGGAACTG
CCTCGGTGAGTTTTCTCCTTCATTACAGAAACGGCTTTTTCAGAAATATGGTATTGATAATCCTGATATG
AATAAATTGCAGTTTCATTTGATGCTCGATGAGTTTTTCTAATCAGAATTGGTTAATTGGTTGTAACACT
GGCAGAGCATTACGCTGACTTGACGGGACGGCGGCTTTGTTGAATAAATCGAACTTTTGCTGAGTTGAAG
GATCAGATCACGCATCTTCCCGACAACGCAGACCGTTCCGTGGCAAAGCAAAAGTTCAAAATCACCAACT
GGTCCACCTACAACAAAGCTCTCATCAACCGTGGCTCCCTCACTTTCTGGCTGGATGATGGGGCGATTCA
GGCCTGGTATGAGTCAGCAACACCTTCTTCACGAGCCATGACATTAACCTATAAAAATAGGCGTATCACG
AGGCCCTTTCGTCTCGCGCGTTTCGGTGATGACGGTGAAAACCTCTGACACATGCAGCTCCCGGAGACGG
TCACAGCTTGTCTGTAAGCGGATGCCGGGAGCAGACAAGCCCGTCAGGGCGCGTCAGCGGGTGTTGGCGG
GTGTCGGGGCTGGCTTAACTATGCGGCATCAGAGCAGATTGTACTGAGAGTGCACCATATGCGGTGTGAA
ATACCGCACAGATGCGTAAGGAGAAAATACCGCATCAGGAAATTGTAAGCGTTAATATTTTGTTAAAATT
CGCGTTAAATTTTTGTTAAATCAGCTCATTTTTTAACCAATAGGCCGAAATCGGCAAAATCCCTTATAAA
TCAAAAGAATAGACCGAGATAGGGT
[37 nt withheld, positions 8566-8602]
AAAGAACGTGGACTCCAACGTCAAAGG
[49 nt withheld, positions 8630-8678]
T
[91 nt withheld, positions 8680-8770]
G
[124 nt withheld, positions 8772-8895]
CCATTCGCCATTCAGGCTGCGCAACTGTTGGGAAGGGCGATCGGTGCGGGCCTCTTCGCTATTACGCCAG
CTGGCGAAAGGGGGATGTGCTGCAAGGCGATTAAGTTGGGTAACGCCAGGGTTTTCCCAGTCACGACGTT
GTAAAACGACGGCCAGTGAATTGTAATACGACTCACTATAGGGCGAATTGGGTTACCCGGACCGAAGCTT
GCATGCCTGCAGTGCAGCGTGACCCGGTCGTGCCCCTCTCTAGAGATAATGAGCATTGCATGTCTAAGTT
ATAAAAAATTACCACATATTTTTTTTGTCACACTTGTTTGAAGTGCAGTTTATCTATCTTTATACATATA
TTTAAACTTTACTCTACGAATAATATAATCTATAGTACTACAATAATATCAGTGTTTTAGAGAATCATAT
AAATGAACAGTTAGACATGGTCTAAAGGACAATTGAGTATTTTGACAACAGGACTCTACAGTTTTATCTT
TTTAGTGTGCATGTGTTCTCCTTTTTTTTTGCAAATAGCTTCACCTATATAATACTTCATCCATTTTATT
AGTACATCCATTTAGGGTTTAGGGTTAATGGTTTTTATAGACTAATTTTTTTAGTACATCTATTTTATTC
TATTTTAGCCTCTAAATTAAGAAAACTAAAACTCTATTTTAGTTTTTTTATTTAATAATTTAGATATAAA
ATAGAATAAAATAAAGTGACTAAAAATTAAACAAATACCCTTTAAGAAATTAAAAAAACTAAGGAAACAT
TTTTCTTGTTTCGAGTAGATAATGCCAGCCTGTTAAACGCCGTCGACGAGTCTAACGGACACCAACCAGC
GAACCAGCAGCGTCGCGTCGGGCCAAGCGAAGCAGACGGCACGGCATCTCTGTCGCTGCCTCTGGACCCC
TCTCGAGAGTTCCGCTCCACCGTTGGACTTGCTCCGCTGTCGGCATCCAGAAATTGCGTGGCGGAGCGGC
AGACGTGAGCCGGCACGGCAGGCGGCCTCCTCCTCCTCTCACGGCACCGGCAGCTACGGGGGATTCCTTT
CCCACCGCTCCTTCGCTTTCCCTTCCTCGCCCGCCGTAATAAATAGACACCCCCTCCACACCCTCTTTCC
CCAACCTCGTGTTGTTCGGAGCGCACACACACACAACCAGATCTCCCCCAAATCCACCCGTCGGCACCTC
CGCTTCAAGGTACGCCGCTCGTCCTCCCCCCCCCCCCTCTCTACCTTCTCTAGATCGGCGTTCCGGTCCA
TGCATGGTTAGGGCCCGGTAGTTCTACTTCTGTTCATGTTTGTGTTAGATCCGTGTTTGTGTTAGATCCG
TGCTGCTAGCGTTCGTACACGGATGCGACCTGTACGTCAGACACGTTCTGATTGCTAACTTGCCAGTGTT
TCTCTTTGGGGAATCCTGGGATGGCTCTAGCCGTTC
Features (pLannotate 1.2.2; 18 found; start..end, strand, type, name):
    822..5114    +  CDS            cas9: CAS9_STRP1 - Also known as csn1 From Streptococcus pyogenes serotype M1.
   5115..5171    +  CDS            virD2 (fragment): VIRD2_RHIRD - Experimental evidence at protein level: Swiss-Prot protein existence level 1. Tumor formation by A.tumefaciens involves the transfer and integration of a defined segment (T-DNA) of Ti plasmid DNA into the plant nuclear genome. The virD operon encodes a site-specific endonuclease that cleaves at a unique site within both 24 bp direct repeats flanking the T-DNA. From Rhizobium radiobacter (Agrobacterium tumefaciens) (Agrobacterium radiobacter).
   5175..5471    +  CDS            DREB1B (fragment): DRE1B_ARATH - Also known as CBF1 From Arabidopsis thaliana (Mouse-ear cress).
   5800..5823    -  misc_feature   MCS (fragment): pBluescript multiple cloning site
   5856..5874    -  promoter       SP6 promoter: promoter for bacteriophage SP6 RNA polymerase
   5916..5932    -  protein_bind   lac operator: The lac repressor binds to the lac operator to inhibit transcription in E. coli. This inhibition can be relieved by adding lactose or isopropyl-β-D-thiogalactopyranoside (IPTG). lac repressor encoded by lacI
   5940..5970    -  promoter       lac promoter: promoter for the E. coli lac operon
   5985..6006    -  protein_bind   CAP binding site: CAP binding activates transcription in the presence of cAMP. E. coli catabolite activator protein
   6019..6111    -  CDS            lacI (fragment): lac repressor; lacI; The lac repressor binds to the lac operator to inhibit transcription in E. coli. This inhibition can be relieved by adding lactose or isopropyl-β-D-thiogalactopyranoside (IPTG).
   6294..6882    -  rep_origin     ori: high-copy-number ColE1/pMB1/pBR322/pUC origin of replication
   7067..7882    +  CDS            KanR: aminoglycoside phosphotransferase; aph(3')-Ia; confers resistance to kanamycin in bacteria or G418 (Geneticin®) in eukaryotes
   8023..8205    +  CDS            TRA2_ECOLX (fragment): Protein predicted: Swiss-Prot protein existence level 4. Required for transposition of transposon Tn903. From Escherichia coli.
   8203..8238    +  CDS            rop (fragment): Rop protein, which maintains plasmids at low copy number; rop
   8340..8439    +  misc_feature   bom (fragment): basis of mobility region from pBR322
   8467..8895    -  rep_origin     f1 ori (sequence partly withheld): f1 bacteriophage origin of replication; arrow indicates direction of (+) strand synthesis
   8899..9056    -  CDS            lacZα (fragment): LacZα fragment of β-galactosidase; lacZ fragment
   9059..9077    +  promoter       T7 promoter: promoter for bacteriophage T7 RNA polymerase
   9112..776     +  promoter       Ubi promoter (across the origin): maize polyubiquitin gene promoter
