[The description below was written by a language model from this plasmid's Addgene catalogue record and pLannotate feature annotations shown in this document.]
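Description:
PV225 is a plant expression plasmid built on the PHP17720 backbone for constitutive production of a dCas9-based transcriptional activator in maize (Zea mays). It is propagated in E. coli as a high-copy plasmid through a ColE1/pUC-type origin and selected with kanamycin via an aph(3')-Ia (KanR) gene. The backbone also carries an f1 phage origin, flanking T7 and SP6 promoters, and remnants of cloning-vector elements (lac promoter/operator, lacZα, lacI, rop and bom fragments, and a Tn903-derived fragment next to KanR). No T-DNA borders or plant selectable marker are annotated, so the feature tables do not indicate a binary vector. The delivery route is not stated in the record.

The payload is a single expression cassette driven by the maize polyubiquitin (Ubi) promoter, a strong constitutive promoter widely used in monocots. It directs a Streptococcus pyogenes Cas9 open reading frame, described in the record as the nuclease-dead dCas9 form and codon-optimised for expression and stability in maize. This is followed in frame by a short fragment of Agrobacterium VirD2, most likely serving as a nuclear localisation signal, and then a C-terminal fragment of Arabidopsis thaliana CBF1 (DREB1B), which acts as the transcriptional activation domain. A terminator is presumably present downstream of the fusion but is not annotated. No guide RNA cassette appears in the feature tables, so guides would have to be supplied separately to direct the fusion to target promoters.

The two sequence records (depositor and sequencing-derived) differ by only two nucleotides in length and show the same feature set from different start points. The associated work concerns CRISPR-based gene activation in plants using type I-E Cascade.
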