Addgene plasmid #132334: PV225
Purpose: dCas9 plant transcriptional activator (AT-CBF1) linked constitutive expression cassette for Zea mays
Depositing lab: Joshua Young. Depositing organization: Corteva Agriscience. Publication: The repurposing of type I-E CRISPR-Cascade for gene activation in plants. Young JK, Gasior SL, Jones S, Wang L, Navarro P, Vickroy B, Barrangou R. Commun Biol. 2019 Oct 18;2:383. doi: 10.1038/s42003-019-0637-6. eCollection 2019. PubMed 31646186.
Backbone
  Vector backbone: PHP17720
  Vector type: Plant Expression
Growth in bacteria
  Bacterial resistance: Kanamycin, 50 μg/mL
  Growth temperature: 37°C
  Growth strain: DH5alpha
  Copy number: High Copy
Gene/Insert
  Gene/Insert name: dCas9-AT-CBF1
  Species: Cas9 (Streptococcus pyogenes); AT-CBF1 (Arabidopsis thaliana)
  Mutation: Codon optimize for expression and stability in Zea mays
  Entrez Gene: CBF1 (a.k.a. AT4G25490, ATCBF1, C-repeat/DRE binding factor 1, DRE BINDING PROTEIN 1B, DREB1B, T30C3.11, TRANSCRIPTIONAL ACTIVATOR CBF1)
  Tag / fusion protein: AT-CBF1 (C terminal on insert)
  Cloning method: Gibson Cloning
Terms and licenses: Academic/Nonprofit Terms; Industry Terms: Not Available to Industry
How to cite: PV225 was a gift from Joshua Young (Addgene plasmid # 132334 ; http://n2t.net/addgene:132334 ; RRID:Addgene_132334)
